Addgene plasmid #227470: pk335-CARGO-6mer-14kb-USF-1-6
Purpose: 6-mer gRNA array targeting Sp dCas9/Cas9 to the Prdm8-Fgf5 locus
Depositing lab: Joanna Wysocka. Depositing organization: Stanford University. Publication: Long-range regulation of transcription scales with genomic distance in a gene-specific manner. Jensen CL, Chen LF, Swigut T, Crocker OJ, Yao D, Bassik MC, Ferrell JE Jr, Boettiger AN, Wysocka J. Mol Cell. 2025 Jan 16;85(2):347-361.e7. doi: 10.1016/j.molcel.2024.10.021. Epub 2024 Dec 2. PubMed 39626660.
Backbone
  Vector backbone: pk335-BFP
  Vector type: CRISPR
  Selectable markers: Neomycin (select with G418) ; TagBFP
Growth in bacteria
  Bacterial resistance: Kanamycin, 50 μg/mL
  Growth temperature: 37°C
  Growth strain: NEB Stable
  Copy number: High Copy
Gene/Insert
  Gene/Insert name: CARGO to 14kb Upstream Fgf5 (alt name: CARGOSU)
  gRNA/shRNA sequence: TGCACACCTGTTCCCATATA, GACAGGAGCACTCAAGTGCG, TGCAACAGGATAGGCCATAA, CTTTGTAAACATCTGAGTCT, AAATTTGAGGGACGTGGATG, GGGACGGAAAGTACAATGAG
  Species: M. musculus (mouse), Synthetic
  Cloning method: Other
Terms and licenses: Academic/Nonprofit Terms; Industry Terms: Not Available to Industry
How to cite: pk335-CARGO-6mer-14kb-USF-1-6 was a gift from Joanna Wysocka (Addgene plasmid # 227470 ; http://n2t.net/addgene:227470 ; RRID:Addgene_227470)
