[The description below was written by a language model from this plasmid's Addgene catalogue record and pLannotate feature annotations shown in this document.]
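Description:
pk335-CARGO-6mer-14kb-USF-1-6 is a 7.7 kb mammalian CRISPR guide-expression plasmid built on the pk335-BFP backbone. It carries an array of six single-guide RNAs that recruit Streptococcus pyogenes Cas9 or dCas9 to a site about 14 kb upstream of Fgf5 in the mouse Prdm8-Fgf5 locus. It encodes no Cas9 itself, so the nuclease or dCas9 fusion must be supplied separately. In bacteria it replicates from a high-copy ColE1/pUC origin and is selected with kanamycin. An f1 origin is also present. The recorded growth strain is a recombination-reduced host, which fits the highly repetitive array.

The feature table shows a tandem series of human U6 Pol III promoters alternating with S. pyogenes tracrRNA-derived scaffold fragments, with short gaps between them where the spacers would sit. Each guide therefore has its own transcription unit rather than being processed from one long transcript. The annotation detects seven U6 and seven scaffold copies, one more of each than the six guides in the catalogue. The extra copies lie at the edges of the array, and the record does not explain them.

Downstream, a CMV enhancer, chicken β-actin promoter and hybrid intron drive TagBFP with a bGH polyadenylation signal, so transfected cells fluoresce blue. A dual PGK/EM7 promoter drives NeoR/KanR, giving G418 selection in mammalian cells and kanamycin resistance in E. coli from the same gene. A φC31 attB site is annotated, which could in principle allow integrase-mediated genomic insertion. A single AAV2 ITR and a β-lactamase fragment are also annotated and appear to be backbone remnants. The associated work studied how long-range transcriptional regulation scales with genomic distance.
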