Features (pLannotate 1.2.2; 30 found; start..end, strand, type, name):
      1..589     +  rep_origin     ori: high-copy-number ColE1/pMB1/pBR322/pUC origin of replication
    669..736     +  misc_RNA       tracrRNA (fragment): trans-activating CRISPR RNA for the Streptococcus pyogenes CRISPR/Cas9 system
    768..999     +  promoter       U6 promoter: RNA polymerase III promoter for human U6 snRNA
   1047..1114    +  misc_RNA       tracrRNA (fragment): trans-activating CRISPR RNA for the Streptococcus pyogenes CRISPR/Cas9 system
   1146..1377    +  promoter       U6 promoter: RNA polymerase III promoter for human U6 snRNA
   1425..1492    +  misc_RNA       tracrRNA (fragment): trans-activating CRISPR RNA for the Streptococcus pyogenes CRISPR/Cas9 system
   1524..1755    +  promoter       U6 promoter: RNA polymerase III promoter for human U6 snRNA
   1803..1870    +  misc_RNA       tracrRNA (fragment): trans-activating CRISPR RNA for the Streptococcus pyogenes CRISPR/Cas9 system
   1902..2133    +  promoter       U6 promoter: RNA polymerase III promoter for human U6 snRNA
   2181..2248    +  misc_RNA       tracrRNA (fragment): trans-activating CRISPR RNA for the Streptococcus pyogenes CRISPR/Cas9 system
   2280..2511    +  promoter       U6 promoter: RNA polymerase III promoter for human U6 snRNA
   2559..2626    +  misc_RNA       tracrRNA (fragment): trans-activating CRISPR RNA for the Streptococcus pyogenes CRISPR/Cas9 system
   2658..2889    +  promoter       U6 promoter: RNA polymerase III promoter for human U6 snRNA
   2937..3004    +  misc_RNA       tracrRNA (fragment): trans-activating CRISPR RNA for the Streptococcus pyogenes CRISPR/Cas9 system
   3036..3267    +  promoter       U6 promoter: RNA polymerase III promoter for human U6 snRNA
   3296..3581    +  enhancer       CMV enhancer: human cytomegalovirus immediate early enhancer; contains an 18-bp deletion relative to the standard CMV enhancer
   3583..3862    +  promoter       chicken β-actin promoter: No description available
   3863..4090    +  intron         hybrid intron: hybrid between chicken β-actin (CBA) and minute virus of mice (MMV) introns (Gray et al., 2011)
   4108..4809    +  CDS            TagBFP: monomeric blue fluorescent protein mammalian codon-optimized
   4840..4951    +  polyA_signal   bGH poly(A) signal: bovine growth hormone polyadenylation signal
   5051..5120    +  protein_bind   attB: attB site for the φC31 integrase (Groth et al., 2000) phage φC31 integrase
   5123..5263    +  repeat_region  AAV2 ITR: inverted terminal repeat of adeno-associated virus serotype 2 inverted
   5268..5319    -  misc_feature   bom (fragment): basis of mobility region from pBR322
   5338..5793    +  rep_origin     f1 ori (sequence partly withheld): f1 bacteriophage origin of replication; arrow indicates direction of (+) strand synthesis
   5794..5835    -  misc_feature   bom (fragment): basis of mobility region from pBR322
   5836..6322    +  promoter       PGK promoter: mouse phosphoglycerate kinase 1 promoter
   6344..6391    +  promoter       EM7 promoter: synthetic bacterial promoter&nbsp
   6411..7214    +  CDS            NeoR/KanR: aminoglycoside phosphotransferase from Tn5; aph(3')-II (or nptII); confers resistance to neomycin, kanamycin, and G418 (Geneticin®)
   7218..7254    +  polyA_signal   PGK poly(A) signal (fragment): mouse phosphoglycerate kinase 1 polyadenylation signal
   7263..7557    +  CDS            bla(M) (fragment): β-lactamase lacking the signal sequence; bla(M); allows cytosolic expression of β-lactamase
>Addgene plasmid #227470 | pk335-CARGO-6mer-14kb-USF-1-6 | addgene full sequence | sequence record 452228 | Addgene NGS Result
TTGAGATCCTTTTTTTCTGCGCGTAATCTGCTGCTTGCAAACAAAAAAACCACCGCTACCAGCGGTGGTT
TGTTTGCCGGATCAAGAGCTACCAACTCTTTTTCCGAAGGTAACTGGCTTCAGCAGAGCGCAGATACCAA
ATACTGTTCTTCTAGTGTAGCCGTAGTTAGGCCACCACTTCAAGAACTCTGTAGCACCGCCTACATACCT
CGCTCTGCTAATCCTGTTACCAGTGGCTGCTGCCAGTGGCGATAAGTCGTGTCTTACCGGGTTGGACTCA
AGACGATAGTTACCGGATAAGGCGCAGCGGTCGGGCTGAACGGGGGGTTCGTGCACACAGCCCAGCTTGG
AGCGAACGACCTACACCGAACTGAGATACCTACAGCGTGAGCTATGAGAAAGCGCCACGCTTCCCGAAGG
GAGAAAGGCGGACAGGTATCCGGTAAGCGGCAGGGTCGGAACAGGAGAGCGCACGAGGGAGCTTCCAGGG
GGAAACGCCTGGTATCTTTATAGTCCTGTCGGGTTTCGCCACCTCTGACTTGAGCGTCGATTTTTGTGAT
GCTCGTCAGGGGGGCGGAGCCTATGGAAAAACGCCAGCAACGCGGCCTTTTTACGGTTCCTGGCCTTTTG
CTGGCCTTTTGCTCACATGTGTTTAAGAGCTATGCTGGAAACAGCATAGCAAGTTTAAATAAGGCTAGTC
CGTTATCAACTTGAAAAAGTGGCACCGAGTCGGTGCTTTTTTTCTCGAGTACTAGGATCCATTAGGCTTT
CCCATGATTCCTTCATATTTGCATATACGATACAAGGCTGTTAGAGAGATAATTGGAATTAATTTGACTG
TAAACACAAAGATATTAGTACAAAATACGTGACGTAGAAAGTAATAATTTCTTGGGTAGTTTGCAGTTTT
AAAATTATGTTTTAAAATGGACTATCATATGCTTACCGTAACTTGAAAGTATTTCGATTTCTTGGCTTTA
TATATCTTGTGGAAAGGACGAAACACCGTGCACACCTGTTCCCATATAGTTTAAGAGCTATGCTGGAAAC
AGCATAGCAAGTTTAAATAAGGCTAGTCCGTTATCAACTTGAAAAAGTGGCACCGAGTCGGTGCTTTTTT
TCTCGAGTACTAGGATCCATTAGGCTTTCCCATGATTCCTTCATATTTGCATATACGATACAAGGCTGTT
AGAGAGATAATTGGAATTAATTTGACTGTAAACACAAAGATATTAGTACAAAATACGTGACGTAGAAAGT
AATAATTTCTTGGGTAGTTTGCAGTTTTAAAATTATGTTTTAAAATGGACTATCATATGCTTACCGTAAC
TTGAAAGTATTTCGATTTCTTGGCTTTATATATCTTGTGGAAAGGACGAAACACCGGACAGGAGCACTCA
AGTGCGGTTTAAGAGCTATGCTGGAAACAGCATAGCAAGTTTAAATAAGGCTAGTCCGTTATCAACTTGA
AAAAGTGGCACCGAGTCGGTGCTTTTTTTCTCGAGTACTAGGATCCATTAGGCTTTCCCATGATTCCTTC
ATATTTGCATATACGATACAAGGCTGTTAGAGAGATAATTGGAATTAATTTGACTGTAAACACAAAGATA
TTAGTACAAAATACGTGACGTAGAAAGTAATAATTTCTTGGGTAGTTTGCAGTTTTAAAATTATGTTTTA
AAATGGACTATCATATGCTTACCGTAACTTGAAAGTATTTCGATTTCTTGGCTTTATATATCTTGTGGAA
AGGACGAAACACCGTGCAACAGGATAGGCCATAAGTTTAAGAGCTATGCTGGAAACAGCATAGCAAGTTT
AAATAAGGCTAGTCCGTTATCAACTTGAAAAAGTGGCACCGAGTCGGTGCTTTTTTTCTCGAGTACTAGG
ATCCATTAGGCTTTCCCATGATTCCTTCATATTTGCATATACGATACAAGGCTGTTAGAGAGATAATTGG
AATTAATTTGACTGTAAACACAAAGATATTAGTACAAAATACGTGACGTAGAAAGTAATAATTTCTTGGG
TAGTTTGCAGTTTTAAAATTATGTTTTAAAATGGACTATCATATGCTTACCGTAACTTGAAAGTATTTCG
ATTTCTTGGCTTTATATATCTTGTGGAAAGGACGAAACACCGCTTTGTAAACATCTGAGTCTGTTTAAGA
GCTATGCTGGAAACAGCATAGCAAGTTTAAATAAGGCTAGTCCGTTATCAACTTGAAAAAGTGGCACCGA
GTCGGTGCTTTTTTTCTCGAGTACTAGGATCCATTAGGCTTTCCCATGATTCCTTCATATTTGCATATAC
GATACAAGGCTGTTAGAGAGATAATTGGAATTAATTTGACTGTAAACACAAAGATATTAGTACAAAATAC
GTGACGTAGAAAGTAATAATTTCTTGGGTAGTTTGCAGTTTTAAAATTATGTTTTAAAATGGACTATCAT
ATGCTTACCGTAACTTGAAAGTATTTCGATTTCTTGGCTTTATATATCTTGTGGAAAGGACGAAACACCG
AAATTTGAGGGACGTGGATGGTTTAAGAGCTATGCTGGAAACAGCATAGCAAGTTTAAATAAGGCTAGTC
CGTTATCAACTTGAAAAAGTGGCACCGAGTCGGTGCTTTTTTTCTCGAGTACTAGGATCCATTAGGCTTT
CCCATGATTCCTTCATATTTGCATATACGATACAAGGCTGTTAGAGAGATAATTGGAATTAATTTGACTG
TAAACACAAAGATATTAGTACAAAATACGTGACGTAGAAAGTAATAATTTCTTGGGTAGTTTGCAGTTTT
AAAATTATGTTTTAAAATGGACTATCATATGCTTACCGTAACTTGAAAGTATTTCGATTTCTTGGCTTTA
TATATCTTGTGGAAAGGACGAAACACCGGGGACGGAAAGTACAATGAGGTTTAAGAGCTATGCTGGAAAC
AGCATAGCAAGTTTAAATAAGGCTAGTCCGTTATCAACTTGAAAAAGTGGCACCGAGTCGGTGCTTTTTT
TCTCGAGTACTAGGATCCATTAGGCTTTCCCATGATTCCTTCATATTTGCATATACGATACAAGGCTGTT
AGAGAGATAATTGGAATTAATTTGACTGTAAACACAAAGATATTAGTACAAAATACGTGACGTAGAAAGT
AATAATTTCTTGGGTAGTTTGCAGTTTTAAAATTATGTTTTAAAATGGACTATCATATGCTTACCGTAAC
TTGAAAGTATTTCGATTTCTTGGCTTTATATATCTTGTGGAAAGGACGAAACACCGTTTTTTTTCTAGAG
GTACCCGTTACATAACTTACGGTAAATGGCCCGCCTGGCTGACCGCCCAACGACCCCCGCCCATTGACGT
CAATAGTAACGCCAATAGGGACTTTCCATTGACGTCAATGGGTGGAGTATTTACGGTAAACTGCCCACTT
GGCAGTACATCAAGTGTATCATATGCCAAGTACGCCCCCTATTGACGTCAATGACGGTAAATGGCCCGCC
TGGCATTGTGCCCAGTACATGACCTTATGGGACTTTCCTACTTGGCAGTACATCTACGTATTAGTCATCG
CTATTACCATGGTCGAGGTGAGCCCCACGTTCTGCTTCACTCTCCCCATCTCCCCCCCCTCCCCACCCCC
AATTTTGTATTTATTTATTTTTTAATTATTTTGTGCAGCGATGGGGGCGGGGGGGGGGGGGGGGGGCGCG
CGCSAGGSGGGGGGGGGSGGGGSGAGGGGSGGGGSGGGGSGAGGSGGAGAGGTGCGGCGGCAGCCAATCA
GAGCGGCGCGCTCCGAAAGTTTCCTTTTATGGCGAGGCGGCGGCGGCGGCGGCCCTATAAAAAGCGAAGC
GCGCGGCGGGCGGGAGTCGCTGCGCGCTGCCTTCGCCCCGTGCCCCGCTCCGCCGCCGCCTCGCGCCGCC
CGCCCCGGCTCTGACTGACCGCGTTACTCCCACAGGTGAGCGGGCGGGACGGCCCTTCTCCTCCGGGCTG
TAATTAGCTGAGCAAGAGGTAAGGGTTTAAGGGATGGTTGGTTGGTGGGGTATTAATGTTTAATTACCTG
GAGCACCTGCCTGAAATCACTTTTTTTCAGGTTGGACCGGTGCCACCATGAGCGAGCTGATTAAGGAGAA
CATGCACATGAAGCTGTACATGGAGGGCACCGTGGACAACCATCACTTCAAGTGCACATCCGAGGGCGAA
GGCAAGCCCTACGAGGGCACCCAGACCATGAGAATCAAGGTGGTCGAGGGCGGCCCTCTCCCCTTCGCCT
TCGACATCCTGGCTACTAGCTTCCTCTACGGCAGCAAGACCTTCATCAACCACACCCAGGGCATCCCCGA
CTTCTTCAAGCAGTCCTTCCCTGAGGGCTTCACATGGGAGAGAGTCACCACATACGATGACGGGGGCGTG
CTGACCGCTACCCAGGACACCAGCCTCCAGGACGGCTGCCTCATCTACAACGTCAAGATCAGAGGGGTGA
ACTTCACATCCAACGGCCCTGTGATGCAGAAGAAAACACTCGGCTGGGAGGCCTTCACCGAGACGCTGTA
CCCCGCTGACGGCGGCCTGGAAGGCAGAAACGACATGGCCCTGAAGCTCGTGGGCGGGAGCCATCTGATC
GCAAACATCAAGACCACATATAGATCCAAGAAACCCGCTAAGAACCTCAAGATGCCTGGCGTCTACTATG
TGGACTACAGACTGGAAAGAATCAAGGAGGCCAACAACGAAACCTACGTCGAGCAGCACGAGGTGGCAGT
GGCCAGATACTGCGACCTCCCTAGCAAACTGGGGCACAAGCTTAATTAAGAATTCCTAGAGCTCGCTGAT
CAGCCTCGACTGTGCCTTCTAGTTGCCAGCCATCTGTTGTTTGCCCCTCCCCCGTGCCTTCCTTGACCCT
GGAAGGTGCCACTCCCACTGTCCTTTCCTAATAAAATGAGGAAATTGCATCGCATTGTCTGAGTAGGTGT
CATTCTATTCTGGGGGGTGGGGTGGGGCAGGACAGCAAGGGGGAGGATTGGGAAGAGAATAGCAGGCATG
CTGGGGAGCTCTCGAAGCCGCGGTGCGGGTGCCAGGGCGTGCCCTTGGGCTCCCCGGGCGCGTACTCCAC
CTCACCCATCGCAGGAACCCCTAGTGATGGAGTTGGCCACTCCCTCTCTGCGCGCTCGCTCGCTCACTGA
GGCCGGGCGACCAAAGGTCGCCCGACGCCCGGGCTTTGCCCGGGCGGCCTCAGTGAGCGAGCGAGCGCGC
AGCTGCCTGCAGGGGCGCCTGATGCGGTATTTTCTCCTTACGCATCTGTGCGGTATTTCACACCGCATA
[95 nt withheld, positions 5320-5414]
T
[46 nt withheld, positions 5416-5461]
C
[141 nt withheld, positions 5463-5603]
CCTTTGACGTTGGAGTCCACGTTCTTT
[37 nt withheld, positions 5631-5667]
ACTCTATCTCGGGCTATTCTTTTGATTTATAAGGGATTTTGCCGATTTCGGTCTATTGGTTAAAAAATGA
GCTGATTTAACAAAAATTTAACGCGAATTTTAACAAAATATTAACGTTTACAATTTTATGGTGCACTCTC
AGTACAATCTGCTCTGATGCCGCATAGTGCTTTTCCCAAGGCAGTCTGGAGCATGCGCTTTAGCAGCCCC
GCTGGGCACTTGGCGCTACACAAGTGGCCTCTGGCCTCGCACACATTCCACATCCACCGGTAGGCGCCAA
CCGGCTCCGTTCTTTGGTGGCCCCTTCGCGCCACCTTCTACTCCTCCCCTAGTCAGGAAGTTCCCCCCCG
CCCCGCAGCTCGCGTCGTGCAGGACGTGACAAATGGAAGTAGCACGTCTCACTAGTCTCGTGCAGATGGA
CAGCACCGCTGAGCAATGGAAGCGGGTAGGCCTTTGGGGCAGCGGCCAATAGCAGCTTTGCTCCTTCGCT
TTCTGGGCTCAGAGGCTGGGAAGGGGTGGGTCCGGGGGCGGGCTCAGGGGCGGGCTCAGGGGCGGGGCGG
GCGCCCGAAGGTCCTCCGGAGGCCCGGCATTCTGCACGCTTCAAAAGCGCACGTCTGCCGCGCTGTTCTC
CTCTTCCTCATCTCCGGGCCTTTCGACCGATCATCAAGCTGCACGTGTTGACAATTAATCATCGGCATAG
TATATCGGCATAGTATAATACGACTCACTATAGGAGGGCCACCATGGGATCGGCCATTGAACAAGATGGA
TTGCACGCAGGTTCTCCGGCCGCTTGGGTGGAGAGGCTATTCGGCTATGACTGGGCACAACAGACAATCG
GCTGCTCTGATGCCGCCGTGTTCCGGCTGTCAGCGCAGGGGCGCCCGGTTCTTTTTGTCAAGACCGACCT
GTCCGGTGCCCTGAATGAACTGCAGGACGAGGCAGCGCGGCTATCGTGGCTGGCCACGACGGGCGTTCCT
TGCGCAGCTGTGCTCGACGTTGTCACTGAAGCGGGAAGGGACTGGCTGCTATTGGGCGAAGTGCCGGGGC
AGGATCTCCTGTCATCTCACCTTGCTCCTGCCGAGAAAGTATCCATCATGGCTGATGCAATGCGGCGGCT
GCATACGCTTGATCCGGCTACCTGCCCATTCGACCACCAAGCGAAACATCGCATCGAGCGAGCACGTACT
CGGATGGAAGCCGGTCTTGTCGATCAGGATGATCTGGACGAAGAGCATCAGGGGCTCGCGCCAGCCGAAC
TGTTCGCCAGGCTCAAGGCGCGCATGCCCGACGGCGAGGATCTCGTCGTGACCCATGGCGATGCCTGCTT
GCCGAATATCATGGTGGAAAATGGCCGCTTTTCTGGATTCATCGACTGTGGCCGGCTGGGTGTGGCGGAC
CGCTATCAGGACATAGCGTTGGCTACCCGTGATATTGCTGAAGAGCTTGGCGGCGAATGGGCTGACCGCT
TCCTCGTGCTTTACGGTATCGCCGCTCCCGATTCGCAGCGCATCGCCTTCTATCGCCTTCTTGACGAGTT
CTTCTGATCGAGAAATTGATGATCTATTAAACAATAAAGACGTCCACATGGAAGTGCAAACTATTAACTG
GCGAACTACTTACTCTAGCTTCCCGGCAACAATTAATAGACTGGATGGAGGCGGATAAAGTTGCAGGACC
ACTTCTGCGCTCGGCCCTTCCGGCTGGCTGGTTTATTGCTGATAAATCTGGAGCCGGTGAGCGTGGAAGC
CGCGGTATCATTGCAGCACTGGGGCCAGATGGTAAGCCCTCCCGTATCGTAGTTATCTACACGACGGGGA
GTCAGGCAACTATGGATGAACGAAATAGACAGATCGCTGAGATAGGTGCCTCACTGATTAAGCATTGGTA
ACTGTCAGACCAAGTTTACTCATATATACTTTAGATTGATTTAAAACTTCATTTTTAATTTAAAAGGATC
TAGGTGAAGATCCTTTTTGATAATCTCATGACCAAAATCCCTTAACGTGAGTTTTCGTTCCACTGAGCGT
CAGACCCCGTAGAAAAGATCAAAGGATCTTC
